>Addgene plasmid #119867 | pGEM-myr-tdTomato-SV40pA-FKF | depositor full sequence | sequence record 227055 | pGEM-myr-tdTomato-SV40pA-FKF sequence 6408 bps
AAATTGTAAGCGTTAATATTTTGTTAAAATTCGCGTTAAATTTTTGTTAAATCAGCTCATTTTTTAACCA
ATAGGCCGAAATCGGCAAAATCCCTTATAAATCAAAAGAATAGACCGAGATAGGGT
[37 nt withheld, positions 127-163]
AAAGAACGTGGACTCCAACGTCAAAGG
[49 nt withheld, positions 191-239]
T
[91 nt withheld, positions 241-331]
G
[124 nt withheld, positions 333-456]
CCATTCGCCATTCAGGCTGCGCAACTGTTGGGAAGGGCGATCGGTGCGGGCCTCTTCGCTATTACGCCAG
CTGGCGAAAGGGGGATGTGCTGCAAGGCGATTAAGTTGGGTAACGCCAGGGTTTTCCCAGTCACGACGTT
GTAAAACGACGGCCAGTGAATTGTAATACGACTCACTATAGGGCGAATTGGGCCCGACGTCGCATGCTCC
CGGCCGCCATGGCGGCCGCGGATGGCCACCTATGACGTCCCAGATTACGCAAGTTTGCCCGGATATGATG
TTCCTGATTATGCTAGCCTCCCGGGTTACGATGTGCCCGACTATGCCTCACTTCCAGGCAGATCATGGGC
TGCATCAAGAGCAAGCGCAAGGACAACCTGAACGACGACGAGGCCGCCATGGGCTGCATCAAGAGCAAGC
GCAAGGACAACCTGAACGACGACGAGGGTGGAAGCGGATCTGTGAGCAAGGGCGAGGAGGTCATCAAAGA
GTTCATGCGCTTCAAAGTTCGCATGGAGGGCTCCATGAACGGCCACGAGTTCGAGATCGAGGGCGAGGGC
GAGGGCCGCCCCTACGAGGGCACCCAGACCGCCAAGCTGAAGGTGACCAAGGGCGGCCCCCTGCCCTTCG
CCTGGGACATCCTGTCCCCCCAGTTCATGTACGGCTCCAAGGCGTACGTGAAGCACCCCGCCGACATCCC
CGATTACAAGAAGCTGTCCTTCCCCGAGGGCTTCAAGTGGGAGCGCGTGATGAACTTCGAGGACGGCGGT
CTGGTGACCGTGACCCAGGACTCCTCCCTGCAGGACGGCACGCTGATCTACAAGGTGAAGATGCGCGGCA
CCAACTTCCCCCCCGACGGCCCCGTAATGCAGAAGAAGACCATGGGCTGGGAGGCCTCCACCGAGCGCCT
GTACCCCCGCGACGGCGTGCTGAAGGGCGAGATCCACCAGGCCCTGAAGCTGAAGGACGGCGGCCACTAC
CTGGTGGAGTTCAAGACCATCTACATGGCCAAGAAGCCCGTGCAACTGCCCGGCTACTACTACGTGGACA
CCAAGCTGGACATCACCTCCCACAACGAGGACTACACCATCGTGGAACAGTACGAGCGCTCCGAGGGCCG
CCACCACCTGTTCCTGGGGCATGGCACCGGCAGCACCGGCAGCGGCAGCTCCGGCACCGCCTCCTCCGAG
GACAACAACATGGCCGTCATCAAAGAGTTCATGCGCTTCAAAGTTCGCATGGAGGGCTCCATGAACGGCC
ACGAGTTCGAGATCGAGGGCGAGGGCGAGGGCCGCCCCTACGAGGGCACCCAGACCGCCAAGCTGAAGGT
GACCAAGGGCGGCCCCCTGCCCTTCGCCTGGGACATCCTGTCCCCCCAGTTCATGTACGGCTCCAAGGCG
TACGTGAAGCACCCCGCCGACATCCCCGATTACAAGAAGCTGTCCTTCCCCGAGGGCTTCAAGTGGGAGC
GCGTGATGAACTTCGAGGACGGCGGTCTGGTGACCGTGACCCAGGACTCCTCCCTGCAGGACGGCACGCT
GATCTACAAGGTGAAGATGCGCGGCACCAACTTCCCCCCCGACGGCCCCGTAATGCAGAAGAAGACCATG
GGCTGGGAGGCCTCCACCGAGCGCCTGTACCCCCGCGACGGCGTGCTGAAGGGCGAGATCCACCAGGCCC
TGAAGCTGAAGGACGGCGGCCACTACCTGGTGGAGTTCAAGACCATCTACATGGCCAAGAAGCCCGTGCA
ACTGCCCGGCTACTACTACGTGGACACCAAGCTGGACATCACCTCCCACAACGAGGACTACACCATCGTG
GAACAGTACGAGCGCTCCGAGGGCCGCCACCACCTGTTCCTGTACGGCATGGACGAGCTGTACAAGTAAA
GCGGCCGCGACTCTAGAGTCGGGGCGGCCGGCCGCTTCGAGCAGACATGATAAGATACATTGATGAGTTT
GGACAAACCACAACTAGAATGCAGTGAAAAAAATGCTTTATTTGTGAAATTTGTGATGCTATTGCTTTAT
TTGTAACCATTATAAGCTGCAATAAACAAGTTAACAACAACAATTGCATTCATTTTATGTTTCGGGTTCA
GGGGGAGGTGTGGGAGGTTTTTTAAAGCAAGTAAAACCTCTACAAATGTGGTAAAATCGATAAGGATCCG
TCGACCGACCTGCTTGAAGTTCCTATACTTTCTAGAGAATAGGAACTTCGGAATAGGAACTTCAAGATCC
CCCTGGCGAAAGGGGGATGTGCTGCAAGGCGATTAAGTTGGGTAACGCCAGGGTTTTCGTCAGGTGGCAC
TTTTCGGGGAAATGTGCGCGGAACCCCTATTTGTTTATTTTTCTAAATACATTCAAATATGTATCCGCTC
ATGAGACAATAACCCTGATAAATGCTTCAATAATATTGAAAAAGGAAGAGTCCTGAGGCGGAAAGAACCA
GCTGTGGAATGTGTGTCAGTTAGGGTGTGGAAAGTCCCCAGGCTCCCCAGCAGGCAGAAGTATGCAAAGC
ATGCATCTCAATTAGTCAGCAACCAGGTGTGGAAAGTCCCCAGGCTCCCCAGCAGGCAGAAGTATGCAAA
GCATGCATCTCAATTAGTCAGTAACCATAGTCCGCAAAGATCGATCAAGAGACAGGATGAGGATCGTTTC
GCATGATTGAACAAGATGGATTGCACGCAGGTTCTCCGGCCGCTTGGGTGGAGAGGCTATTCGGCTATGA
CTGGGCACAACAGACAATCGGCTGCTCTGATGCCGCCGTGTTCCGGCTGTCAGCGCAGGGGCGCCCGGTT
CTTTTTGTCAAGACCGACCTGTCCGGTGCCCTGAATGAACTGCAAGACGAGGCAGCGCGGCTATCGTGGC
TGGCCACGACGGGCGTTCCTTGCGCAGCTGTGCTCGACGTTGTCACTGAAGCGGGAAGGGACTGGCTGCT
ATTGGGCGAAGTGCCGGGGCAGGATCTCCTGTCATCTCACCTTGCTCCTGCCGAGAAAGTATCCATCATG
GCTGATGCAATGCGGCGGCTGCATACGCTTGATCCGGCTACCTGCCCATTCGACCACCAAGCGAAACATC
GCATCGAGCGAGCACGTACTCGGATGGAAGCCGGTCTTGTCGATCAGGATGATCTGGACGAAGAGCATCA
GGGGCTCGCGCCAGCCGAACTGTTCGCCAGGCTCAAGGCGAGCATGCCCGACGGCGAGGATCTCGTCGTG
ACCCATGGCGATGCCTGCTTGCCGAATATCATGGTGGAAAATGGCCGCTTTTCTGGATTCATCGACTGTG
GCCGGCTGGGTGTGGCGGACCGCTATCAGGACATAGCGTTGGCTACCCGTGATATTGCTGAAGAGCTTGG
CGGCGAATGGGCTGACCGCTTCCTCGTGCTTTACGGTATCGCCGCTCCCGATTCGCAGCGCATCGCCTTC
TATCGCCTTCTTGACGAGTTCTTCTGAGGGGATCGGCAATAAAAAGACAGAATAAAACGCACGGGTGTTG
GGTCGTTTGTTCGGATCCGAGCTTCAAAAGCGCTCTGAAGTTCCTATACTTTCTAGAGAATAGGAACTTC
GGAATAGTAACTTCTCCATGGTAGCCTCCAAAAAAGCCTCCTCACTACTTCTGGAATAGCTCAATCACTA
GTGAATTCGCGGCCGCCTGCAGGTCGACCATATGGGAGAGCTCCCAACGCGTTGGATGCATAGCTTGAGT
ATTCTATAGTGTCACCTAAATAGCTTGGCGTAATCATGGTCATAGCTGTTTCCTGTGTGAAATTGTTATC
CGCTCACAATTCCACACAACATACGAGCCGGAAGCATAAAGTGTAAAGCCTGGGGTGCCTAATGAGTGAG
CTAACTCACATTAATTGCGTTGCGCTCACTGCCCGCTTTCCAGTCGGGAAACCTGTCGTGCCAGCTGCAT
TAATGAATCGGCCAACGCGCGGGGAGAGGCGGTTTGCGTATTGGGCGCTCTTCCGCTTCCTCGCTCACTG
ACTCGCTGCGCTCGGTCGTTCGGCTGCGGCGAGCGGTATCAGCTCACTCAAAGGCGGTAATACGGTTATC
CACAGAATCAGGGGATAACGCAGGAAAGAACATGTGAGCAAAAGGCCAGCAAAAGGCCAGGAACCGTAAA
AAGGCCGCGTTGCTGGCGTTTTTCCATAGGCTCCGCCCCCCTGACGAGCATCACAAAAATCGACGCTCAA
GTCAGAGGTGGCGAAACCCGACAGGACTATAAAGATACCAGGCGTTTCCCCCTGGAAGCTCCCTCGTGCG
CTCTCCTGTTCCGACCCTGCCGCTTACCGGATACCTGTCCGCCTTTCTCCCTTCGGGAAGCGTGGCGCTT
TCTCATAGCTCACGCTGTAGGTATCTCAGTTCGGTGTAGGTCGTTCGCTCCAAGCTGGGCTGTGTGCACG
AACCCCCCGTTCAGCCCGACCGCTGCGCCTTATCCGGTAACTATCGTCTTGAGTCCAACCCGGTAAGACA
CGACTTATCGCCACTGGCAGCAGCCACTGGTAACAGGATTAGCAGAGCGAGGTATGTAGGCGGTGCTACA
GAGTTCTTGAAGTGGTGGCCTAACTACGGCTACACTAGAAGAACAGTATTTGGTATCTGCGCTCTGCTGA
AGCCAGTTACCTTCGGAAAAAGAGTTGGTAGCTCTTGATCCGGCAAACAAACCACCGCTGGTAGCGGTGG
TTTTTTTGTTTGCAAGCAGCAGATTACGCGCAGAAAAAAAGGATCTCAAGAAGATCCTTTGATCTTTTCT
ACGGGGTCTGACGCTCAGTGGAACGAAAACTCACGTTAAGGGATTTTGGTCATGAGATTATCAAAAAGGA
TCTTCACCTAGATCCTTTTAAATTAAAAATGAAGTTTTAAATCAATCTAAAGTATATATGAGTAAACTTG
GTCTGACAGTTACCAATGCTTAATCAGTGAGGCACCTATCTCAGCGATCTGTCTATTTCGTTCATCCATA
GTTGCCTGACTCCCCGTCGTGTAGATAACTACGATACGGGAGGGCTTACCATCTGGCCCCAGTGCTGCAA
TGATACCGCGAGACCCACGCTCACCGGCTCCAGATTTATCAGCAATAAACCAGCCAGCCGGAAGGGCCGA
GCGCAGAAGTGGTCCTGCAACTTTATCCGCCTCCATCCAGTCTATTAATTGTTGCCGGGAAGCTAGAGTA
AGTAGTTCGCCAGTTAATAGTTTGCGCAACGTTGTTGCCATTGCTACAGGCATCGTGGTGTCACGCTCGT
CGTTTGGTATGGCTTCATTCAGCTCCGGTTCCCAACGATCAAGGCGAGTTACATGATCCCCCATGTTGTG
CAAAAAAGCGGTTAGCTCCTTCGGTCCTCCGATCGTTGTCAGAAGTAAGTTGGCCGCAGTGTTATCACTC
ATGGTTATGGCAGCACTGCATAATTCTCTTACTGTCATGCCATCCGTAAGATGCTTTTCTGTGACTGGTG
AGTACTCAACCAAGTCATTCTGAGAATAGTGTATGCGGCGACCGAGTTGCTCTTGCCCGGCGTCAATACG
GGATAATACCGCGCCACATAGCAGAACTTTAAAAGTGCTCATCATTGGAAAACGTTCTTCGGGGCGAAAA
CTCTCAAGGATCTTACCGCTGTTGAGATCCAGTTCGATGTAACCCACTCGTGCACCCAACTGATCTTCAG
CATCTTTTACTTTCACCAGCGTTTCTGGGTGAGCAAAAACAGGAAGGCAAAATGCCGCAAAAAAGGGAAT
AAGGGCGACACGGAAATGTTGAATACTCATACTCTTCCTTTTTCAATATTATTGAAGCATTTATCAGGGT
TATTGTCTCATGAGCGGATACATATTTGAATGTATTTAGAAAAATAAACAAATAGGGGTTCCGCGCACAT
TTCCCCGAAAAGTGCCACCTGATGCGGTGTGAAATACCGCACAGATGCGTAAGGAGAAAATACCGCATCA
GG
Features (pLannotate 1.2.2; 24 found; start..end, strand, type, name):
     28..456     -  rep_origin     f1 ori (sequence partly withheld): f1 bacteriophage origin of replication; arrow indicates direction of (+) strand synthesis
    460..617     -  CDS            lacZα (fragment): LacZα fragment of β-galactosidase; lacZ fragment
    620..638     +  promoter       T7 promoter: promoter for bacteriophage T7 RNA polymerase
    918..2342    +  CDS            tdTomato: tdTomato is a basic (constitutively fluorescent) orange fluorescent protein published in 2004, derived from Discosoma sp.. It is reported to be a somewhat slowly-maturing tandem dimer with low acid sensitivity.
   2397..2518    -  polyA_signal   SV40 poly(A) signal: SV40 polyadenylation signal
   2541..2609    -  CDS            large T antigen (fragment): large T antigen from SV40 (simian virus 40)
   2642..2689    -  protein_bind   FRT: FLP-mediated recombination occurs in the 8-bp core sequence TCTAGAAA (Turan and Bode, 2011). FLP recombinase from the Saccharomyces cerevisiae 2μ plasmid
   2699..2754    -  CDS            lacZα (fragment): LacZα fragment of β-galactosidase; lacZ fragment
   2783..2887    +  promoter       AmpR promoter: bla
   2889..3079    +  promoter       SV40 promoter (fragment): SV40 enhancer and early promoter
   3119..3913    +  CDS            NeoR/KanR: aminoglycoside phosphotransferase from Tn5; aph(3')-II (or nptII); confers resistance to neomycin, kanamycin, and G418 (Geneticin®)
   3920..3968    +  polyA_signal   HSV TK poly(A) signal: herpes simplex virus thymidine kinase polyadenylation signal (Cole and Stacy, 1985)
   3993..4026    -  protein_bind   FRT (minimal): supports FLP-mediated excision but not integration (Turan and Bode, 2011) FLP recombinase from the Saccharomyces cerevisiae 2μ plasmid
   4050..4089    -  rep_origin     SV40 ori (fragment): SV40 origin of replication
   4095..4157    -  CDS            VESPI_VESMG (fragment): Experimental evidence at protein level: Swiss-Prot protein existence level 1. Shows contractile activity on isolated ileum smooth muscle. From Vespa magnifica (Hornet).
   4169..4187    -  promoter       SP6 promoter: promoter for bacteriophage SP6 RNA polymerase
   4229..4245    -  protein_bind   lac operator: The lac repressor binds to the lac operator to inhibit transcription in E. coli. This inhibition can be relieved by adding lactose or isopropyl-β-D-thiogalactopyranoside (IPTG). lac repressor encoded by lacI
   4253..4283    -  promoter       lac promoter: promoter for the E. coli lac operon
   4298..4319    -  protein_bind   CAP binding site: CAP binding activates transcription in the presence of cAMP. E. coli catabolite activator protein
   4332..4424    -  CDS            lacI (fragment): lac repressor; lacI; The lac repressor binds to the lac operator to inhibit transcription in E. coli. This inhibition can be relieved by adding lactose or isopropyl-β-D-thiogalactopyranoside (IPTG).
   4607..5195    -  rep_origin     ori: high-copy-number ColE1/pMB1/pBR322/pUC origin of replication
   5366..6226    -  CDS            AmpR: β-lactamase; bla; confers resistance to ampicillin, carbenicillin, and related antibiotics
   6227..6331    -  promoter       AmpR promoter: bla
   6358..6408    +  misc_feature   bom (fragment): basis of mobility region from pBR322
