>Addgene plasmid #119867 | pGEM-myr-tdTomato-SV40pA-FKF | addgene full sequence | sequence record 239422 | Addgene NGS Result
AAATTGTAAGCGTTAATATTTTGTTAAAATTCGCGTTAAATTTTTGTTAAATCAGCTCATTTTTTAACCA
ATAGGCCGAAATCGGCAAAATCCCTTATAAATCAAAAGAATAGACCGAGATAGGGT
[37 nt withheld, positions 127-163]
AAAGAACGTGGACTCCAACGTCAAAGG
[49 nt withheld, positions 191-239]
T
[91 nt withheld, positions 241-331]
G
[124 nt withheld, positions 333-456]
CCATTCGCCATTCAGGCTGCGCAACTGTTGGGAAGGGCGATCGGTGCGGGCCTCTTCGCTATTACGCCAG
CTGGCGAAAGGGGGATGTGCTGCAAGGCGATTAAGTTGGGTAACGCCAGGGTTTTCCCAGTCACGACGTT
GTAAAACGACGGCCAGTGAATTGTAATACGACTCACTATAGGGCGAATTGGGCCCGACGTCGCATGCTCC
CGGCCGCCATGGCGGCCGCGGATGGCCACCTATGACGTCCCAGATTACGCAAGTTTGCCCGGATATGATG
TTCCTGATTATGCTAGCCTCCCGGGTTACGATGTGCCCGACTATGCCTCACTTCCAGGCAGATCTCCTAT
GGGCTGCATCAAGAGCAAGCGCAAGGACAACCTGAACGACGACGAGGCCGCCATGGGCTGCATCAAGAGC
AAGCGCAAGGACAACCTGAACGACGACGAGGGTGGAAGCGGATCTGGAGGTGGGATGGTGTCGAAGGGCG
AGGAGGTCATCAAAGAGTTCATGCGCTTCAAAGTTCGCATGGAGGGCTCCATGAACGGCCACGAGTTCGA
GATCGAGGGCGAGGGCGAGGGCCGCCCCTACGAGGGCACCCAGACCGCCAAGCTGAAGGTGACCAAGGGC
GGCCCCCTGCCCTTCGCCTGGGACATCCTGTCCCCCCAATTCATGTACGGCTCCAAGGCGTACGTGAAGC
ACCCCGCCGACATCCCCGATTACAAGAAGCTGTCCTTCCCCGAGGGCTTCAAGTGGGAGCGCGTGATGAA
CTTCGAGGACGGCGGTCTGGTGACCGTGACCCAGGACTCCTCCCTGCAAGACGGCACGCTGATCTACAAG
GTGAAGATGCGCGGCACCAACTTCCCCCCCGACGGCCCCGTAATGCAGAAGAAGACCATGGGCTGGGAGG
CCTCCACCGAGCGCCTGTACCCCCGCGACGGCGTGCTGAAGGGCGAGATCCACCAGGCCCTGAAGCTGAA
GGACGGCGGCCACTACCTGGTGGAGTTCAAGACCATCTACATGGCCAAGAAGCCCGTGCAACTGCCCGGC
TACTACTACGTGGACACCAAGCTGGACATCACCTCCCACAACGAGGACTACACCATCGTGGAACAGTACG
AGCGCTCCGAGGGCCGCCACCACCTGTTCCTGGGGCATGGCACCGGCAGCACCGGCAGCGGCAGCTCCGG
CACCGCCTCCTCCGAGGACAACAACATGGCCGTCATCAAAGAGTTCATGCGCTTCAAAGTTCGCATGGAG
GGCTCCATGAACGGCCACGAGTTCGAGATCGAGGGCGAGGGCGAGGGCCGCCCCTACGAGGGCACCCAGA
CCGCCAAGCTGAAGGTGACCAAGGGCGGCCCCCTGCCCTTCGCCTGGGACATCCTGTCCCCCCAATTCAT
GTACGGCTCCAAGGCGTACGTGAAGCACCCCGCCGACATCCCCGATTACAAGAAGCTGTCCTTCCCCGAG
GGCTTCAAGTGGGAGCGCGTGATGAACTTCGAGGACGGCGGTCTGGTGACCGTGACCCAGGACTCCTCCC
TGCAAGACGGCACGCTGATCTACAAGGTGAAGATGCGCGGCACCAACTTCCCCCCCGACGGCCCCGTAAT
GCAGAAGAAGACCATGGGCTGGGAGGCCTCCACCGAGCGCCTGTACCCCCGCGACGGCGTGCTGAAGGGC
GAGATCCACCAGGCCCTGAAGCTGAAGGACGGCGGCCACTACCTGGTGGAGTTCAAGACCATCTACATGG
CCAAGAAGCCCGTGCAACTGCCCGGCTACTACTACGTGGACACCAAGCTGGACATCACCTCCCACAACGA
GGACTACACCATCGTGGAACAGTACGAGCGCTCCGAGGGCCGCCACCACCTGTTCCTGTACGGCATGGAC
GAGCTGTACAAGTAAAGCGGCCGCGACTCTAGAGTCGGGGCGGCCGGCCGCTTCGAGCAGACATGATAAG
ATACATTGATGAGTTTGGACAAACCACAACTAGAATGCAGTGAAAAAAATGCTTTATTTGTGAAATTTGT
GATGCTATTGCTTTATTTGTAACCATTATAAGCTGCAATAAACAAGTTAACAACAACAATTGCATTCATT
TTATGTTTCGGGTTCAGGGGGAGGTGTGGGAGGTTTTTTAAAGCAAGTAAAACCTCTACAAATGTGGTAA
AATCGATAAGGATCCGTCGACCGACCTGCTTGAAGTTCCTATACTTTCTAGAGAATAGGAACTTCGGAAT
AGGAACTTCAAGATCCCCCTGGCGAAAGGGGGATGTGCTGCAAGGCGATTAAGTTGGGTAACGCCAGGGT
TTTCGTCAGGTGGCACTTTTCGGGGAAATGTGCGCGGAACCCCTATTTGTTTATTTTTCTAAATACATTC
AAATATGTATCCGCTCATGAGACAATAACCCTGATAAATGCTTCAATAATATTGAAAAAGGAAGAGTCCT
GAGGCGGAAAGAACCAGCTGTGGAATGTGTGTCAGTTAGGGTGTGGAAAGTCCCCAGGCTCCCCAGCAGG
CAGAAGTATGCAAAGCATGCATCTCAATTAGTCAGCAACCAGGTGTGGAAAGTCCCCAGGCTCCCCAGCA
GGCAGAAGTATGCAAAGCATGCATCTCAATTAGTCAGTAACCATAGTCCGCAAAGATCGATCAAGAGACA
GGATGAGGATCGTTTCGCATGATTGAACAAGATGGATTGCACGCAGGTTCTCCGGCCGCTTGGGTGGAGA
GGCTATTCGGCTATGACTGGGCACAACAGACAATCGGCTGCTCTGATGCCGCCGTGTTCCGGCTGTCAGC
GCAGGGGCGCCCGGTTCTTTTTGTCAAGACCGACCTGTCCGGTGCCCTGAATGAACTGCAAGACGAGGCA
GCGCGGCTATCGTGGCTGGCCACGACGGGCGTTCCTTGCGCAGCTGTGCTCGACGTTGTCACTGAAGCGG
GAAGGGACTGGCTGCTATTGGGCGAAGTGCCGGGGCAGGATCTCCTGTCATCTCACCTTGCTCCTGCCGA
GAAAGTATCCATCATGGCTGATGCAATGCGGCGGCTGCATACGCTTGATCCGGCTACCTGCCCATTCGAC
CACCAAGCGAAACATCGCATCGAGCGAGCACGTACTCGGATGGAAGCCGGTCTTGTCGATCAGGATGATC
TGGACGAAGAGCATCAGGGGCTCGCGCCAGCCGAACTGTTCGCCAGGCTCAAGGCGAGCATGCCCGACGG
CGAGGATCTCGTCGTGACCCATGGCGATGCCTGCTTGCCGAATATCATGGTGGAAAATGGCCGCTTTTCT
GGATTCATCGACTGTGGCCGGCTGGGTGTGGCGGACCGCTATCAGGACATAGCGTTGGCTACCCGTGATA
TTGCTGAAGAGCTTGGCGGCGAATGGGCTGACCGCTTCCTCGTGCTTTACGGTATCGCCGCTCCCGATTC
GCAGCGCATCGCCTTCTATCGCCTTCTTGACGAGTTCTTCTGAGGGGATCGGCAATAAAAAGACAGAATA
AAACGCACGGGTGTTGGGTCGTTTGTTCGGATCCGAGCTTCAAAAGCGCTCTGAAGTTCCTATACTTTCT
AGAGAATAGGAACTTCGGAATAGTAACTTCTCCATGGTAGCCTCCAAAAAAGCCTCCTCACTACTTCTGG
AATAGCTCAATCACTAGTGAATTCGCGGCCGCCTGCAGGTCGACCATATGGGAGAGCTCCCAACGCGTTG
GATGCATAGCTTGAGTATTCTATAGTGTCACCTAAATAGCTTGGCGTAATCATGGTCATAGCTGTTTCCT
GTGTGAAATTGTTATCCGCTCACAATTCCACACAACATACGAGCCGGAAGCATAAAGTGTAAAGCCTGGG
GTGCCTAATGAGTGAGCTAACTCACATTAATTGCGTTGCGCTCACTGCCCGCTTTCCAGTCGGGAAACCT
GTCGTGCCAGCTGCATTAATGAATCGGCCAACGCGCGGGGAGAGGCGGTTTGCGTATTGGGCGCTCTTCC
GCTTCCTCGCTCACTGACTCGCTGCGCTCGGTCGTTCGGCTGCGGCGAGCGGTATCAGCTCACTCAAAGG
CGGTAATACGGTTATCCACAGAATCAGGGGATAACGCAGGAAAGAACATGTGAGCAAAAGGCCAGCAAAA
GGCCAGGAACCGTAAAAAGGCCGCGTTGCTGGCGTTTTTCCATAGGCTCCGCCCCCCTGACGAGCATCAC
AAAAATCGACGCTCAAGTCAGAGGTGGCGAAACCCGACAGGACTATAAAGATACCAGGCGTTTCCCCCTG
GAAGCTCCCTCGTGCGCTCTCCTGTTCCGACCCTGCCGCTTACCGGATACCTGTCCGCCTTTCTCCCTTC
GGGAAGCGTGGCGCTTTCTCATAGCTCACGCTGTAGGTATCTCAGTTCGGTGTAGGTCGTTCGCTCCAAG
CTGGGCTGTGTGCACGAACCCCCCGTTCAGCCCGACCGCTGCGCCTTATCCGGTAACTATCGTCTTGAGT
CCAACCCGGTAAGACACGACTTATCGCCACTGGCAGCAGCCACTGGTAACAGGATTAGCAGAGCGAGGTA
TGTAGGCGGTGCTACAGAGTTCTTGAAGTGGTGGCCTAACTACGGCTACACTAGAAGAACAGTATTTGGT
ATCTGCGCTCTGCTGAAGCCAGTTACCTTCGGAAAAAGAGTTGGTAGCTCTTGATCCGGCAAACAAACCA
CCGCTGGTAGCGGTGGTTTTTTTGTTTGCAAGCAGCAGATTACGCGCAGAAAAAAAGGATCTCAAGAAGA
TCCTTTGATCTTTTCTACGGGGTCTGACGCTCAGTGGAACGAAAACTCACGTTAAGGGATTTTGGTCATG
AGATTATCAAAAAGGATCTTCACCTAGATCCTTTTAAATTAAAAATGAAGTTTTAAATCAATCTAAAGTA
TATATGAGTAAACTTGGTCTGACAGTTACCAATGCTTAATCAGTGAGGCACCTATCTCAGCGATCTGTCT
ATTTCGTTCATCCATAGTTGCCTGACTCCCCGTCGTGTAGATAACTACGATACGGGAGGGCTTACCATCT
GGCCCCAGTGCTGCAATGATACCGCGAGACCCACGCTTACCGGCTCCAGATTTATCAGCAATAAACCAGC
CAGCCGGAAGGGCCGAGCGCAGAAGTGGTCCTGCAACTTTATCCGCCTCCATCCAGTCTATTAATTGTTG
CCGGGAAGCTAGAGTAAGTAGTTCGCCAGTTAATAGTTTGCGCAACGTTGTTGCCATTGCTACAGGCATC
GTGGTGTCACGCTCGTCGTTTGGTATGGCTTCATTCAGCTCCGGTTCCCAACGATCAAGGCGAGTTACAT
GATCCCCCATGTTGTGCAAAAAAGCGGTTAGCTCCTTCGGTCCTCCGATCGTTGTCAGAAGTAAGTTGGC
CGCAGTGTTATCACTCATGGTTATGGCAGCACTGCATAATTCTCTTACTGTCATGCCATCCGTAAGATGC
TTTTCTGTGACTGGTGAGTACTCAACCAAGTCATTCTGAGAATAGTGTATGCGGCGACCGAGTTGCTCTT
GCCCGGCGTCAATACGGGATAATACCGCGCCACATAGCAGAACTTTAAAAGTGCTCATCATTGGAAAACG
TTCTTCGGGGCGAAAACTCTCAAGGATCTTACCGCTGTTGAGATCCAGTTCGATGTAACCCACTCGTGCA
CCCAACTGATCTTCAGCATCTTTTACTTTCACCAGCGTTTCTGGGTGAGCAAAAACAGGAAGGCAAAATG
CCGCAAAAAAGGGAATAAGGGCGACACGGAAATGTTGAATACTCATACTCTTCCTTTTTCAATATTATTG
AAGCATTTATCAGGGTTATTGTCTCATGAGCGGATACATATTTGAATGTATTTAGAAAAATAAACAAATA
GGGGTTCCGCGCACATTTCCCCGAAAAGTGCCACCTGATGCGGTGTGAAATACCGCACAGATGCGTAAGG
AGAAAATACCGCATCAGG
Features (pLannotate 1.2.2; 24 found; start..end, strand, type, name):
     28..456     -  rep_origin     f1 ori (sequence partly withheld): f1 bacteriophage origin of replication; arrow indicates direction of (+) strand synthesis
    460..617     -  CDS            lacZα (fragment): LacZα fragment of β-galactosidase; lacZ fragment
    620..638     +  promoter       T7 promoter: promoter for bacteriophage T7 RNA polymerase
    931..2358    +  CDS            tdTomato: tdTomato is a basic (constitutively fluorescent) orange fluorescent protein published in 2004, derived from Discosoma sp.. It is reported to be a somewhat slowly-maturing tandem dimer with low acid sensitivity.
   2413..2534    -  polyA_signal   SV40 poly(A) signal: SV40 polyadenylation signal
   2557..2625    -  CDS            large T antigen (fragment): large T antigen from SV40 (simian virus 40)
   2658..2705    -  protein_bind   FRT: FLP-mediated recombination occurs in the 8-bp core sequence TCTAGAAA (Turan and Bode, 2011). FLP recombinase from the Saccharomyces cerevisiae 2μ plasmid
   2715..2770    -  CDS            lacZα (fragment): LacZα fragment of β-galactosidase; lacZ fragment
   2799..2903    +  promoter       AmpR promoter: bla
   2905..3095    +  promoter       SV40 promoter (fragment): SV40 enhancer and early promoter
   3135..3929    +  CDS            NeoR/KanR: aminoglycoside phosphotransferase from Tn5; aph(3')-II (or nptII); confers resistance to neomycin, kanamycin, and G418 (Geneticin®)
   3936..3984    +  polyA_signal   HSV TK poly(A) signal: herpes simplex virus thymidine kinase polyadenylation signal (Cole and Stacy, 1985)
   4009..4042    -  protein_bind   FRT (minimal): supports FLP-mediated excision but not integration (Turan and Bode, 2011) FLP recombinase from the Saccharomyces cerevisiae 2μ plasmid
   4066..4105    -  rep_origin     SV40 ori (fragment): SV40 origin of replication
   4111..4173    -  CDS            VESPI_VESMG (fragment): Experimental evidence at protein level: Swiss-Prot protein existence level 1. Shows contractile activity on isolated ileum smooth muscle. From Vespa magnifica (Hornet).
   4185..4203    -  promoter       SP6 promoter: promoter for bacteriophage SP6 RNA polymerase
   4245..4261    -  protein_bind   lac operator: The lac repressor binds to the lac operator to inhibit transcription in E. coli. This inhibition can be relieved by adding lactose or isopropyl-β-D-thiogalactopyranoside (IPTG). lac repressor encoded by lacI
   4269..4299    -  promoter       lac promoter: promoter for the E. coli lac operon
   4314..4335    -  protein_bind   CAP binding site: CAP binding activates transcription in the presence of cAMP. E. coli catabolite activator protein
   4348..4440    -  CDS            lacI (fragment): lac repressor; lacI; The lac repressor binds to the lac operator to inhibit transcription in E. coli. This inhibition can be relieved by adding lactose or isopropyl-β-D-thiogalactopyranoside (IPTG).
   4623..5211    -  rep_origin     ori: high-copy-number ColE1/pMB1/pBR322/pUC origin of replication
   5382..6242    -  CDS            AmpR: β-lactamase; bla; confers resistance to ampicillin, carbenicillin, and related antibiotics
   6243..6347    -  promoter       AmpR promoter: bla
   6374..6424    +  misc_feature   bom (fragment): basis of mobility region from pBR322
