[The description below was written by a language model from this plasmid's Addgene catalogue record and pLannotate feature annotations shown in this document.]
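Description:
pGEM-myr-tdTomato-SV40pA-FKF is a cloning plasmid built on the pGEM-T backbone that stores a reporter/selection donor cassette rather than acting as an expression vector in its own right. It is maintained in E. coli at high copy through a ColE1/pUC-type origin and selected with ampicillin via the β-lactamase gene. The backbone also contributes an f1 origin, remnants of the lacZα/lac promoter region, and T7 and SP6 promoters flanking the cloning site where the roughly 3.3 kb insert sits.

The cassette opens with the tdTomato coding sequence, which the catalogue entry says carries two N-terminal myristoylation signals. These would direct the red-orange fluorescent protein to membranes, although the myristoylation tags are not separately annotated in the feature tables. An SV40 polyadenylation signal follows the reporter. No eukaryotic promoter lies upstream of tdTomato, consistent with a cassette intended to be placed under the control of regulatory sequences at its destination. Downstream is the "FKF" module: a Tn5 NeoR/KanR gene driven by a bacterial bla promoter joined to a partial SV40 early promoter, ended by an HSV TK polyadenylation signal, and bracketed by a full FRT and a minimal FRT site. Kanamycin resistance allows selection for clones that have taken up the cassette, and FLP recombinase can then excise the marker, leaving the reporter and a single FRT scar.

The record describes it only as a donor cassette and lists zebrafish as the species. The exact target or insertion method is not stated, though this design is typical of recombineering into large genomic clones to make reporter transgenes. The depositor sequence and the repository's sequencing result give identical feature sets, differing by 16 nt in total length.
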