Addgene plasmid #119867: pGEM-myr-tdTomato-SV40pA-FKF
Purpose: Donor cassette containing myr-tagged tdTomato and SV40 polyA tail, followed by FRT site-flanked Kanamycin selection gene
Depositing lab: Tatjana Sauka-Spengler. Depositing organization: University of Oxford. Publication: Functional Heterogeneity within the Developing Zebrafish Epicardium. Weinberger M, Simoes FC, Patient R, Sauka-Spengler T, Riley PR. Dev Cell. 2020 Mar 9;52(5):574-590.e6. doi: 10.1016/j.devcel.2020.01.023. Epub 2020 Feb 20. PubMed 32084358.
Backbone
  Vector backbone: pGEM-T
  Backbone size w/o insert (bp): 3121
  Total vector size (bp): 6408
  Vector type: Bacterial Expression
Growth in bacteria
  Bacterial resistance: Ampicillin, 100 μg/mL
  Growth temperature: 37°C
  Growth strain: DH5alpha
  Copy number: High Copy
Gene/Insert
  Gene/Insert name: myr-tagged tdTomato and SV40 polyA, followed by FRT site-flanked Kanamycin selection gene
  Species: D. rerio (zebrafish)
  Insert size (bp): 3287
  Tag / fusion protein: 2x myristoylation (N terminal on insert)
Terms and licenses: Academic/Nonprofit Terms; Industry Terms: Not Available to Industry
How to cite: pGEM-myr-tdTomato-SV40pA-FKF was a gift from Tatjana Sauka-Spengler (Addgene plasmid # 119867 ; http://n2t.net/addgene:119867 ; RRID:Addgene_119867)
